>Addgene plasmid #141272 | pDONR223 SARS-CoV-2 ORF3B | addgene full sequence | sequence record 288098 | Addgene NGS Result
TTGCTGGCCTTTTGCTCACATGTTCTTTCCTGCGTTATCCCCTGATTCTGTGGATAACCGTATTACCGCC
TTTGAGTGAGCTGATACCGCTCGCCGCAGCCGAACGACCGAGCGCAGCGAGTCAGTGAGCGAGGAAGCGG
AAGAGCGCCCAATACGCAAACCGCCTCTCCCCGCGCGTTGGCCGATTCATTAATGCAGCTGGCACGACAG
GTTTCCCGACTGGAAAGCGGGCAGTGAGCGCAACGCAATTAATACGCGTACCGCTAGCCAGGAAGAGTTT
GTAGAAACGCAAAAAGGCCATCCGTCAGGATGGCCTTCTGCTTAGTTTGATGCCTGGCAGTTTATGGCGG
GCGTCCTGCCCGCCACCCTCCGGGCCGTTGCTTCACAACGTTCAAATCCGCTCCCGGCGGATTTGTCCTA
CTCAGGAGAGCGTTCACCGACAAACAACAGATAAAACGAAAGGCCCAGTCTTCCGACTGAGCCTTTCGTT
TTATTTGATGCCTGGCAGTTCCCTACTCTCGCGTTAACGCTAGCATGGATGTTTTCCCAGTCACGACGTT
GTAAAACGACGGCCAGTCTTAAGCTCGGGCCCCAAATAATGATTTTATTTTGACTGATAGTGACCTGTTC
GTTGCAACAAATTGATGAGCAATGCTTTTTTATAATGCCAACTTTGTACAAAAAAGTTGGCATGGCCTAC
TGCTGGCGCTGCACCAGCTGCTGCTTCTCCGAGAGGTTCCAGAACCACAACCCCCAGAAGGAAATGGCTA
CCTCTACCCTGCAGGGTTGTTCTCTGTGCCTGCAGCTGGCTGTGGTGGTGTGCAACAGCCTGCTGACCCC
CTTCGCTAGATGCTGCTGGCCTTAATACCCAACTTTCTTGTACAAAGTTGGCATTATAAGAAAGCATTGC
TTATCAATTTGTTGCAACGAACAGGTCACTATCAGTCAAAATAAAATCATTATTTGCCATCCAGCTGATA
TCCCCTATAGTGAGTCGTATTACATGGTCATAGCTGTTTCCTGGCAGCTCTGGCCCGTGTCTCAAAATCT
CTGATGTTACATTGCACAAGATAAAAATATATCATCATGCCTCCTCTAGACCAGCCAGGACAGAAATGCC
TCGACTTCGCTGCTACCCAAGGTTGCCGGGTGACGCACACCGTGGAAACGGATGAAGGCACGAACCCAGT
GGACATAAGCCTGTTCGGTTCGTAAGCTGTAATGCAAGTAGCGTATGCGCTCACGCAACTGGTCCAGAAC
CTTGACCGAACGCAGCGGTGGTAACGGCGCAGTGGCGGTTTTCATGGCTTGTTATGACTGTTTTTTTGGG
GTACAGTCTATGCCTCGGGCATCCAAGCAGCAAGCGCGTTACGCCGTGGGTCGATGTTTGATGTTATGGA
GCAGCAACGATGTTACGCAGCAGGGCAGTCGCCCTAAAACAAAGTTAAACATTATGAGGGAAGCGGTGAT
CGCCGAAGTATCGACTCAACTATCAGAGGTAGTTGGCGTCATCGAGCGCCATCTCGAACCGACGTTGCTG
GCCGTACATTTGTACGGCTCCGCAGTGGATGGCGGCCTGAAGCCACACAGTGATATTGATTTGCTGGTTA
CGGTGACCGTAAGGCTTGATGAAACAACGCGGCGAGCTTTGATCAACGACCTTTTGGAAACTTCGGCTTC
CCCTGGAGAGAGCGAGATTCTCCGCGCTGTAGAAGTCACCATTGTTGTGCACGACGACATCATTCCGTGG
CGTTATCCAGCTAAGCGCGAACTGCAATTTGGAGAATGGCAGCGCAATGACATTCTTGCAGGTATCTTCG
AGCCAGCCACGATCGACATTGATCTGGCTATCTTGCTGACAAAAGCAAGAGAACATAGCGTTGCCTTGGT
AGGTCCAGCGGCGGAGGAACTCTTTGATCCGGTTCCTGAACAGGATCTATTTGAGGCGCTAAATGAAACC
TTAACGCTATGGAACTCGCCGCCCGACTGGGCTGGCGATGAGCGAAATGTAGTGCTTACGTTGTCCCGCA
TTTGGTACAGCGCAGTAACCGGCAAAATCGCGCCGAAGGATGTCGCTGCCGACTGGGCAATGGAGCGCCT
GCCGGCCCAGTATCAGCCCGTCATACTTGAAGCTAGACAGGCTTATCTTGGACAAGAAGAAGATCGCTTG
GCCTCGCGCGCAGATCAGTTGGAAGAATTTGTCCACTACGTGAAAGGCGAGATCACCAAGGTAGTCGGCA
AATAACCCTCGAGCCACCCATGACCAAAATCCCTTAACGTGAGTTACGCGTCGTTCCACTGAGCGTCAGA
CCCCGTAGAAAAGATCAAAGGATCTTCTTGAGATCCTTTTTTTCTGCGCGTAATCTGCTGCTTGCAAACA
AAAAAACCACCGCTACCAGCGGTGGTTTGTTTGCCGGATCAAGAGCTACCAACTCTTTTTCCGAAGGTAA
CTGGCTTCAGCAGAGCGCAGATACCAAATACTGTTCTTCTAGTGTAGCCGTAGTTAGGCCACCACTTCAA
GAACTCTGTAGCACCGCCTACATACCTCGCTCTGCTAATCCTGTTACCAGTGGCTGCTGCCAGTGGCGAT
AAGTCGTGTCTTACCGGGTTGGACTCAAGACGATAGTTACCGGATAAGGCGCAGCGGTCGGGCTGAACGG
GGGGTTCGTGCACACAGCCCAGCTTGGAGCGAACGACCTACACCGAACTGAGATACCTACAGCGTGAGCT
ATGAGAAAGCGCCACGCTTCCCGAAGGGAGAAAGGCGGACAGGTATCCGGTAAGCGGCAGGGTCGGAACA
GGAGAGCGCACGAGGGAGCTTCCAGGGGGAAACGCCTGGTATCTTTATAGTCCTGTCGGGTTTCGCCACC
TCTGACTTGAGCGTCGATTTTTGTGATGCTCGTCAGGGGGGCGGAGCCTATGGAAAAACGCCAGCAACGC
GGCCTTTTTACGGTTCCTGGCCTT
Features (pLannotate 1.2.2; 13 found; start..end, strand, type, name):
     10..143     +  rep_origin     RSF ori (fragment): Plasmids containing the RSF 1030 origin of replication can be propagated in E. coli cells that contain additional plasmids with compatible origins.
    145..237     +  CDS            lacI (fragment): lac repressor; lacI; The lac repressor binds to the lac operator to inhibit transcription in E. coli. This inhibition can be relieved by adding lactose or isopropyl-β-D-thiogalactopyranoside (IPTG).
    292..319     -  terminator     rrnB T2 terminator: transcription terminator T2 from the E. coli rrnB gene
    451..494     +  terminator     rrnB T1 terminator: Escherichia coli rrnB; transcription terminator T1 from the E. coli rrnB gene
    541..577     -  CDS            lacZα (fragment): LacZα fragment of β-galactosidase; lacZ fragment
    594..689     +  protein_bind   attL3: mutant version of attL; recombination site for the Gateway® LR reaction LR Clonase™
    692..862     +  CDS            ORF3D_SARS2: Protein predicted: Swiss-Prot protein existence level 4. May play a role in host modulation. From Severe acute respiratory syndrome coronavirus 2 (2019-nCoV) (SARS-CoV-2).
    867..966     -  protein_bind   attL2: mutant version of attL; recombination site for the Gateway® LR reaction LR Clonase™
    984..1002    -  promoter       T7 promoter: promoter for bacteriophage T7 RNA polymerase
   1192..1215    +  promoter       Pc promoter (fragment): intI1 (promoter lies within the coding sequence); class 1 integron promoter
   1391..1447    +  CDS            GmR (fragment): gentamycin acetyltransferase; aacC1; confers resistance to gentamycin
   1454..2245    +  CDS            SmR: aminoglycoside adenylyltransferase (Murphy, 1985); aadA; confers resistance to spectinomycin and streptomycin
   2338..2926    +  rep_origin     ori: high-copy-number ColE1/pMB1/pBR322/pUC origin of replication
