[The description below was written by a language model from this plasmid's Addgene catalogue record and pLannotate feature annotations shown in this document.]
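Description:
pDONR223 SARS-CoV-2 ORF3B is a Gateway-compatible entry clone carrying the ORF3B coding sequence of SARS-CoV-2 isolate Wuhan-Hu-1 in the pDONR223 backbone. It is propagated in E. coli from a high-copy ColE1/pUC-type origin and selected with spectinomycin through the aadA (SmR) aminoglycoside adenylyltransferase gene, which sits downstream of a fragment of a class 1 integron Pc promoter. The sequenced plasmid is 2,964 nt. This is smaller than the 5,005 bp listed for the empty donor vector, as expected once the donor's counter-selection cassette has been replaced by a short insert during Gateway cloning.

The insert is listed as 174 bp, was produced by gene synthesis, and carries many synonymous changes from codon optimisation. It lies between two attL recombination sites, which the automated annotation labels attL3 and attL2. An LR Clonase reaction can therefore move the ORF into any compatible destination vector for expression, tagging or interaction assays. The annotation tool matches the 171 nt coding region to the Swiss-Prot entry ORF3D_SARS2, a predicted protein that may play a role in host modulation, whereas the catalogue calls it ORF3B. This probably reflects differing nomenclature for the small ORFs overlapping ORF3a, but the record does not resolve it. The record also does not say whether the ORF ends in a stop codon.

rrnB T1 and T2 terminators upstream of the cassette insulate the insert from read-through transcription. A T7 promoter lies beyond the downstream attL site, facing the insert, and M13 priming sites allow sequence verification. No promoter for expression in the final host is present, as is normal for an entry clone. Short hits to RSF ori, lacI, lacZα and GmR are only fragments and are probably backbone remnants or spurious matches. The plasmid belongs to a collection of SARS-CoV-2 coding regions.
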