Addgene plasmid #141272: pDONR223 SARS-CoV-2 ORF3B
Purpose: Gateway-compatible Entry vector, with insert of ORF3B gene's CDS from SARS-CoV-2 isolate Wuhan-Hu-1
Depositing lab: Fritz Roth. Depositing organization: Sinai Health System. Publication: A Comprehensive, Flexible Collection of SARS-CoV-2 Coding Regions. Kim DK, Knapp JJ, Kuang D, Chawla A, Cassonnet P, Lee H, Sheykhkarimli D, Samavarchi-Tehrani P, Abdouni H, Rayhan A, Li R, Pogoutse O, Coyaud E, van der Werf S, Demeret C, Gingras AC, Taipale M, Raught B, Jacob Y, Roth FP. G3 (Bethesda). 2020 Aug 6. pii: g3.120.401554. doi: 10.1534/g3.120.401554. PubMed 32763951.
Backbone
  Vector backbone: pDONR223
  Backbone manufacturer: Rual et al, Genome Res. 14:2128-2135, 2004.
  Backbone size w/o insert (bp): 5005
  Vector type: Gateway-compatible Entry vector
Growth in bacteria
  Bacterial resistance: Spectinomycin, 50 μg/mL
  Growth temperature: 37°C
  Growth strain: DH5alpha
  Copy number: Unknown
Gene/Insert
  Gene/Insert name: ORF3B
  Species: SARS-CoV-2 isolate Wuhan-Hu-1
  Insert size (bp): 174
  Mutation: Many synonymous changes due to codon optimization
  Cloning method: Gateway Cloning
  Sequencing primers: 5′ M13F; 3′ M13R
Resource information
  A portion of this plasmid was derived from a plasmid made by: Synthesized from GenScript
Terms and licenses: Academic/Nonprofit Terms; Industry Terms
How to cite: pDONR223 SARS-CoV-2 ORF3B was a gift from Fritz Roth (Addgene plasmid # 141272 ; http://n2t.net/addgene:141272 ; RRID:Addgene_141272)
