>Addgene plasmid #141272 | pDONR223 SARS-CoV-2 ORF3B | depositor partial sequence | sequence record 275553 | Insersted CDS with stop codon
ATGGCCTACTGCTGGCGCTGCACCAGCTGCTGCTTCTCCGAGAGGTTCCAGAACCACAACCCCCAGAAGG
AAATGGCTACCTCTACCCTGCAGGGTTGTTCTCTGTGCCTGCAGCTGGCTGTGGTGGTGTGCAACAGCCT
GCTGACCCCCTTCGCTAGATGCTGCTGGCCTTAA
