>Addgene plasmid #141272 | pDONR223 SARS-CoV-2 ORF3B | addgene partial sequence | sequence record 276432 | M13-Rev 5'-CAGGAAACAGCTATGACC-3'
GCTGGATGGCAAATAATGATTTTATTTTGACTGATAGTGACCTGTTCGTTGCAACAAATTGATAAGCAAT
GCTTTCTTATAATGCCAACTTTGTACAAGAAAGTTGGGTATTAAGGCCAGCAGCATCTAGCGAAGGGGGT
CAGCAGGCTGTTGCACACCACCACAGCCAGCTGCAGGCACAGAGAACAACCCTGCAGGGTAGAGGTAGCC
ATTTCCTTCTGGGGGTTGTGGTTCTGGAACCTCTCGGAGAAGC
