>Addgene plasmid #141272 | pDONR223 SARS-CoV-2 ORF3B | addgene partial sequence | sequence record 276433 | M13-F20 5'-TGTAAAACGACGGCCAGT-3'
TGATAGTGACCTGTTCGTTGCAACAAATTGATGAGCAATGCTTTTTTATAATGCCAACTTTGTACAAAAA
AGTTGGCATGGCCTACTGCTGGCGCTGCACCAGCTGCTGCTTCTCCGAGAGGTTCCAGAACCACAACCCC
CAGAAGGAAATGGCTACCTCTACCCTGCAGGGTTGTTCTCTGTGCCTGCAGCTGGCTGTGGTGGTGTGCA
ACAGCCTGCTGACCCCCTTCGCTAGATGCTGCTGGCCTTAATACCCAACTTTCTTGTACAAAGTTGGCAT
TATAAGAAAGC
